Addgene plasmid #201423: Dcp1 H198A-EGFP
Purpose: Bacterial protein expression of Dcp1 H198A
Depositing lab: Michael Rosen. Depositing organization: University of Texas Southwestern Medical Center. Publication: Quantitative reconstitution of yeast RNA processing bodies. Currie SL, Xing W, Muhlrad D, Decker CJ, Parker R, Rosen MK. Proc Natl Acad Sci U S A. 2023 Apr 4;120(14):e2214064120. doi: 10.1073/pnas.2214064120. Epub 2023 Mar 27. PubMed 36972455.
Backbone
  Vector backbone: MTTH-EGFP
  Backbone size w/o insert (bp): 7400
  Vector type: Bacterial Expression
Growth in bacteria
  Bacterial resistance: Ampicillin, 100 μg/mL
  Growth temperature: 37°C
  Growth strain: DH5alpha
  Copy number: High Copy
Gene/Insert
  Gene/Insert name: Dcp1
  Species: S. cerevisiae (budding yeast)
  Insert size (bp): 693
  Mutation: H198A
  Entrez Gene: DCP1 (a.k.a. YOL149W, MRT2)
  Promoter: tac
  Tag / fusion protein: MBP, TEV (N terminal on backbone); EGFP, TEV, 6xHis (C terminal on backbone)
  Cloning method: Restriction Enzyme; 5′ cloning site NdeI (not destroyed); 3′ cloning site BamHI (not destroyed)
  Sequencing primers: 5′ GGTCGTCAGACTGTCGATGAAGCC; 3′ CAGGAAACAGCTATGACC
Resource information
  A portion of this plasmid was derived from a plasmid made by: gene insert was a gift from Roy Parker (University of Colorado Boulder)
Terms and licenses: Academic/Nonprofit Terms; Industry Terms: Not Available to Industry
How to cite: Dcp1 H198A-EGFP was a gift from Michael Rosen (Addgene plasmid # 201423 ; http://n2t.net/addgene:201423 ; RRID:Addgene_201423)
