[The description below was written by a language model from this plasmid's Addgene catalogue record and pLannotate feature annotations shown in this document.]
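Description:
Dcp1 H198A-EGFP is a bacterial expression plasmid built on the MTTH-EGFP backbone, about 8.2 kb in the sequenced record, for producing a fluorescently tagged point mutant of the budding yeast decapping complex component Dcp1 in E. coli. It is propagated under ampicillin selection (β-lactamase with its own promoter) from a ColE1/pMB1-type origin. The catalogue lists it as high copy, although the feature table also annotates rop and bom fragments from pBR322, and rop normally lowers copy number. An M13 phage origin is also present.

Expression is driven by the tac promoter, a strong trp/lac hybrid, followed by a lac operator. The plasmid carries lacI under the lacIq promoter, so transcription is repressed until it is induced with IPTG. The open reading frame encodes cytosolic maltose-binding protein without a signal sequence, a TEV protease site, the 693 bp S. cerevisiae DCP1 coding sequence with the H198A substitution (cloned between NdeI and BamHI), a green fluorescent protein, a second TEV site and a C-terminal 6xHis tag. The catalogue calls the fluorescent protein EGFP, whereas the automated annotation matched it to the closely related mEmerald. Downstream lie a lacZα fragment and the rrnB T1 and T2 terminators.

The MBP and His tags at opposite ends permit two affinity purification steps, and TEV cleavage can remove both tags to leave Dcp1 H198A fused to the fluorescent protein. The associated publication concerns quantitative reconstitution of yeast RNA processing bodies, consistent with use of the purified labelled protein in vitro. The record does not state the functional effect of H198A.
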