Features (pLannotate 1.2.2; 24 found; start..end, strand, type, name):
     92..120     +  promoter       tac promoter: strong E. coli promoter; hybrid between the trp and lac UV5 promoters
    128..144     +  protein_bind   lac operator: The lac repressor binds to the lac operator to inhibit transcription in E. coli. This inhibition can be relieved by adding lactose or isopropyl-β-D-thiogalactopyranoside (IPTG). lac repressor encoded by lacI
    214..1314    +  CDS            MBP: maltose binding protein from E. coli; malE (mutated); This version of the gene does not encode a signal sequence, so MBP will remain in the cytosol.
   1387..1407    +  CDS            TEV site: tobacco etch virus (TEV) protease recognition and cleavage site
   1411..2103    +  CDS            DCP1: DCP1_YEAST - Experimental evidence at protein level: Swiss-Prot protein existence level 1. Component of the decapping complex necessary for the degradation of mRNAs, both in normal mRNA turnover and in nonsense- mediated mRNA decay. Removes the 7-methyl guanine cap structure from mRNA molecules, yielding a 5'-phosphorylated mRNA fragment and 7m-GDP. Decapping is the major pathway of mRNA degradation in yeast. It occurs through deadenylation, decapping and subsequent 5' to 3' exonucleolytic decay of the transcript body. DCP1 is activated by the DEAD-box helicase DHH1 and destabilizes the eIF-4F
   2131..2847    +  CDS            mEmerald: mEmerald is a basic (constitutively fluorescent) green fluorescent protein published in 1998, derived from Aequorea victoria. It is reported to be a very rapidly-maturing monomer with moderate acid sensitivity.
   2860..2880    +  CDS            TEV site: tobacco etch virus (TEV) protease recognition and cleavage site
   2881..2897    +  CDS            capTEV™ (fragment): composite tag for in vivo biotinylation, TEV protease cleavage, and 6xHis tagging
   2910..3064    +  CDS            lacZα (fragment): LacZα fragment of β-galactosidase; lacZ fragment
   3157..3272    +  ncRNA          5S rRNA: Accession: RF00001 - 5S ribosomal RNA
   3276..3362    +  terminator     rrnB T1 terminator: Escherichia coli rrnB; transcription terminator T1 from the E. coli rrnB gene
   3454..3481    +  terminator     rrnB T2 terminator: transcription terminator T2 from the E. coli rrnB gene
   3500..3591    +  promoter       AmpR promoter: bla
   3592..4452    +  CDS            AmpR: β-lactamase; bla; confers resistance to ampicillin, carbenicillin, and related antibiotics
   4494..5007    -  rep_origin     M13 ori (sequence partly withheld): M13 bacteriophage origin of replication; arrow indicates direction of (+) strand synthesis
   5118..5706    +  rep_origin     ori: high-copy-number ColE1/pMB1/pBR322/pUC origin of replication
   5892..5961    -  misc_feature   bom (fragment): basis of mobility region from pBR322
   5959..6057    -  misc_feature   bom (fragment): basis of mobility region from pBR322
   6159..6350    -  CDS            rop: Rop protein, which maintains plasmids at low copy number; rop
   6367..6747    +  CDS            YPB1_ECOLX: Protein predicted: Swiss-Prot protein existence level 4. From Escherichia coli.
   6846..6923    +  promoter       lacIq promoter: lacI (mutant); In the lacIq allele, a single base change in the promoter boosts expression of the lacI gene about 10-fold.
   6924..8006    +  CDS            lacI: lac repressor; lacI; The lac repressor binds to the lac operator to inhibit transcription in E. coli. This inhibition can be relieved by adding lactose or isopropyl-β-D-thiogalactopyranoside (IPTG).
   8019..8040    +  protein_bind   CAP binding site: CAP binding activates transcription in the presence of cAMP. E. coli catabolite activator protein
   8059..8076    +  promoter       tet promoter (fragment): E. coli promoter for tetracycline efflux protein gene
>Addgene plasmid #201423 | Dcp1 H198A-EGFP | addgene full sequence | sequence record 394526 | Addgene NGS Result
AATTCGTGTCGCTCAAGGCGCACTCCCGTTCTGGATAATGTTTTTTGCGCCGACATCATAACGGTTCTGG
CAAATATTCTGAAATGAGCTGTTGACAATTAATCATCGGCTCGTATAATGTGTGGAATTGTGAGCGGATA
ACAATTTCACACAGGAAACAGCCAGTCCGTTTAGGTGTTTTCACGAGCACTTCACCAACAAGGACCATAG
ATTATGAAAACTGAAGAAGGTAAACTGGTAATCTGGATTAACGGCGATAAAGGCTATAACGGTCTCGCTG
AAGTCGGTAAGAAATTCGAGAAAGATACCGGAATTAAAGTCACCGTTGAGCATCCGGATAAACTGGAAGA
GAAATTCCCACAGGTTGCGGCAACTGGCGATGGCCCTGACATTATCTTCTGGGCACACGACCGCTTTGGT
GGCTACGCTCAATCTGGCCTGTTGGCTGAAATCACCCCGGACAAAGCGTTCCAGGACAAGCTGTATCCGT
TTACCTGGGATGCCGTACGTTACAACGGCAAGCTGATTGCTTACCCGATCGCTGTTGAAGCGTTATCGCT
GATTTATAACAAAGATCTGCTGCCGAACCCGCCAAAAACCTGGGAAGAGATCCCGGCGCTGGATAAAGAA
CTGAAAGCGAAAGGTAAGAGCGCGCTGATGTTCAACCTGCAAGAACCGTACTTCACCTGGCCGCTGATTG
CTGCTGACGGGGGTTATGCGTTCAAGTATGAAAACGGCAAGTACGACATTAAAGACGTGGGCGTGGATAA
CGCTGGCGCGAAAGCGGGTCTGACCTTCCTGGTTGACCTGATTAAAAACAAACACATGAATGCAGACACC
GATTACTCCATCGCAGAAGCTGCCTTTAATAAAGGCGAAACAGCGATGACCATCAACGGCCCGTGGGCAT
GGTCCAACATCGACACCAGCAAAGTGAATTATGGTGTAACGGTACTGCCGACCTTCAAGGGTCAACCATC
CAAACCGTTCGTTGGCGTGCTGAGCGCAGGTATTAACGCCGCCAGTCCGAACAAAGAGCTGGCAAAAGAG
TTCCTCGAAAACTATCTGCTGACTGATGAAGGTCTGGAAGCGGTTAATAAAGACAAACCGCTGGGTGCCG
TAGCGCTGAAGTCTTACGAGGAAGAGTTGGCGAAAGATCCACGTATTGCCGCCACCATGGAAAACGCCCA
GAAAGGTGAAATCATGCCGAACATCCCGCAGATGTCCGCTTTCTGGTATGCCGTGCGTACTGCGGTGATC
AACGCCGCCAGCGGTCGTCAGACTGTCGATGAAGCCCTGAAAGACGCGCAGACTAATTCGAGCTCGAACA
ACAACAACAATAACAATAACAACAACCTCGGGATCGAGGGAAGGATTTCAGAATTTGAAAACCTGTATTT
TCAGGGCCATATGACCGGAGCAGCAACTGCAGCAGAAAACTCTGCCACACAGTTAGAATTCTATAGAAAA
GCTTTGAATTTCAACGTTATTGGGAGATACGATCCAAAAATAAAGCAACTACTTTTTCACACACCACATG
CGTCACTGTATAAATGGGACTTCAAGAAGGACGAATGGAATAAACTAGAATATCAAGGTGTTTTGGCCAT
ATATTTGAGAGACGTCTCGCAAAATACAAATCTTCTACCCGTCTCCCCACAAGAAGTAGACATTTTTGAT
TCACAAAATGGTAGTAATAACATTCAAGTAAACAATGGTTCTGACAATAGCAACAGGAATAGCAGTGGAA
ATGGGAACTCTTATAAAAGTAATGATTCGCTAACATATAATTGCGGCAAAACTTTAAGTGGAAAGGACAT
ATACAATTATGGATTGATCATATTAAACCGAATTAATCCTGACAATTTTTCTATGGGCATCGTTCCCAAT
AGTGTCGTAAATAAAAGAAAAGTATTTAATGCAGAAGAGGATACACTTAACCCACTAGAGTGCATGGGGG
TAGAGGTGAAAGATGAATTGGTCATTATTAAGAACTTGAAGGCTGAGGTCTATGGTATATGGATTCATAC
AGTCAGTGATAGACAAAATATCTACGAACTAATAAAATATCTTCTGGAAAATGAGCCAAAAGATTCTTTT
GCTGGATCCGGGTCTGGTTCAGGAATGGCCATGGTGAGCAAGGGCGAGGAGCTGTTCACCGGGGTGGTGC
CCATCCTGGTCGAGCTGGACGGCGACGTAAACGGCCACAAGTTCAGCGTGTCCGGCGAGGGCGAGGGCGA
TGCCACCTACGGCAAGCTGACCCTGAAGTTCATCTGCACCACCGGCAAGCTGCCCGTGCCCTGGCCCACC
CTCGTGACCACCTTGACCTACGGCGTGCAGTGCTTCGCCCGCTACCCCGACCACATGAAGCAGCACGACT
TCTTCAAGTCCGCCATGCCCGAAGGCTACGTCCAGGAGCGCACCATCTTCTTCAAGGACGACGGCAACTA
CAAGACCCGCGCCGAGGTGAAGTTCGAGGGCGACACCCTGGTGAACCGCATCGAGCTGAAGGGCATCGAC
TTCAAGGAGGACGGCAACATCCTGGGGCACAAGCTGGAGTACAACTACAACAGCCACAAGGTCTATATCA
CCGCCGACAAGCAGAAGAACGGCATCAAGGTGAACTTCAAGACCCGCCACAACATCGAGGACGGCAGCGT
GCAGCTCGCCGACCACTACCAGCAGAACACCCCCATCGGCGACGGCCCCGTGCTGCTGCCCGACAACCAC
TACCTGAGCACCCAGTCCAAGCTGAGCAAAGACCCCAACGAGAAGCGCGATCACATGGTCCTGCTGGAGT
TCGTGACCGCCGCCGGGATCACTCTCGGCATGGACGAGCTGTACAAGGGAAGCGGCCGCGAAAACCTGTA
TTTTCAGGGCCATCATCATCATCATCACTGAAAGCTTGGCACTGGCCGTCGTTTTACAACGTCGTGACTG
GGAAAACCCTGGCGTTACCCAACTTAATCGCCTTGCAGCACATCCCCCTTTCGCCAGCTGGCGTAATAGC
GAAGAGGCCCGCACCGATCGCCCTTCCCAACAGTTGCGCAGCCTGAATGGCGAATGGCAGCTTGGCTGTT
TTGGCGGATGAGATAAGATTTTCAGCCTGATACAGATTAAATCAGAACGCAGAAGCGGTCTGATAAAACA
GAATTTGCCTGGCGGCAGTAGCGCGGTGGTCCCACCTGACCCCATGCCGAACTCAGAAGTGAAACGCCGT
AGCGCCGATGGTAGTGTGGGGTCTCCCCATGCGAGAGTAGGGAACTGCCAGGCATCAAATAAAACGAAAG
GCTCAGTCGAAAGACTGGGCCTTTCGTTTTATCTGTTGTTTGTCGGTGAACGCTCTCCTGAGTAGGACAA
ATCCGCCGGGAGCGGATTTGAACGTTGCGAAGCAACGGCCCGGAGGGTGGCGGGCAGGACGCCCGCCATA
AACTGCCAGGCATCAAATTAAGCAGAAGGCCATCCTGACGGATGGCCTTTTTGCGTTTCTACAAACTCTT
TTGTTTATTTTTCTAAATACATTCAAATATGTATCCGCTCATGAGACAATAACCCTGATAAATGCTTCAA
TAATATTGAAAAAGGAAGAGTATGAGTATTCAACATTTCCGTGTCGCCCTTATTCCCTTTTTTGCGGCAT
TTTGCCTTCCTGTTTTTGCTCACCCAGAAACGCTGGTGAAAGTAAAAGATGCTGAAGATCAGTTGGGTGC
ACGAGTGGGTTACATCGAACTGGATCTCAACAGCGGTAAGATCCTTGAGAGTTTTCGCCCCGAAGAACGT
TTCCCAATGATGAGCACTTTTAAAGTTCTGCTATGTGGCGCGGTATTATCCCGTGTTGACGCCGGGCAAG
AGCAACTCGGTCGCCGCATACACTATTCTCAGAATGACTTGGTTGAGTACTCACCAGTCACAGAAAAGCA
TCTTACGGATGGCATGACAGTAAGAGAATTATGCAGTGCTGCCATAACCATGAGTGATAACACTGCGGCC
AACTTACTTCTGACAACGATCGGAGGACCGAAGGAGCTAACCGCTTTTTTGCACAACATGGGGGATCATG
TAACTCGCCTTGATCGTTGGGAACCGGAGCTGAATGAAGCCATACCAAACGACGAGCGTGACACCACGAT
GCCTGTAGCAATGGCAACAACGTTGCGCAAACTATTAACTGGCGAACTACTTACTCTAGCTTCCCGGCAA
CAATTAATAGACTGGATGGAGGCGGATAAAGTTGCAGGACCACTTCTGCGCTCGGCCCTTCCGGCTGGCT
GGTTTATTGCTGATAAATCTGGAGCCGGTGAGCGTGGGTCTCGCGGTATCATTGCAGCACTGGGGCCAGA
TGGTAAGCCCTCCCGTATCGTAGTTATCTACACGACGGGGAGTCAGGCAACTATGGATGAACGAAATAGA
CAGATCGCTGAGATAGGTGCCTCACTGATTAAGCATTGGTAACTGTCAGACCAAGTTTACTCATATATAC
TTTAGATTGATT
[38 nt withheld, positions 4493-4530]
A
[37 nt withheld, positions 4532-4568]
ATTTTGTTAAAATTCGCGTTAAATTTTTGTTAAATCAGCTCATTTTTTAACCAATAGGCCGAAATCGGCA
AAATCCCTTATAAATCAAAAGAATAGCCCGAGATAGGGT
[37 nt withheld, positions 4678-4714]
AAAGAACGTGGACTCCAACGTCAAAGG
[141 nt withheld, positions 4742-4882]
G
[125 nt withheld, positions 4884-5008]
AAAGGATCTAGGTGAAGATCCTTTTTGATAATCTCATGACCAAAATCCCTTAACGTGAGTTTTCGTTCCA
CTGAGCGTCAGACCCCGTAGAAAAGATCAAAGGATCTTCTTGAGATCCTTTTTTTCTGCGCGTAATCTGC
TGCTTGCAAACAAAAAAACCACCGCTACCAGCGGTGGTTTGTTTGCCGGATCAAGAGCTACCAACTCTTT
TTCCGAAGGTAACTGGCTTCAGCAGAGCGCAGATACCAAATACTGTCCTTCTAGTGTAGCCGTAGTTAGG
CCACCACTTCAAGAACTCTGTAGCACCGCCTACATACCTCGCTCTGCTAATCCTGTTACCAGTGGCTGCT
GCCAGTGGCGATAAGTCGTGTCTTACCGGGTTGGACTCAAGACGATAGTTACCGGATAAGGCGCAGCGGT
CGGGCTGAACGGGGGGTTCGTGCACACAGCCCAGCTTGGAGCGAACGACCTACACCGAACTGAGATACCT
ACAGCGTGAGCTATGAGAAAGCGCCACGCTTCCCGAAGGGAGAAAGGCGGACAGGTATCCGGTAAGCGGC
AGGGTCGGAACAGGAGAGCGCACGAGGGAGCTTCCAGGGGGAAACGCCTGGTATCTTTATAGTCCTGTCG
GGTTTCGCCACCTCTGACTTGAGCGTCGATTTTTGTGATGCTCGTCAGGGGGGCGGAGCCTATGGAAAAA
CGCCAGCAACGCGGCCTTTTTACGGTTCCTGGCCTTTTGCTGGCCTTTTGCTCACATGTTCTTTCCTGCG
TTATCCCCTGATTCTGTGGATAACCGTATTACCGCCTTTGAGTGAGCTGATACCGCTCGCCGCAGCCGAA
CGACCGAGCGCAGCGAGTCAGTGAGCGAGGAAGCGGAAGAGCGCCTGATGCGGTATTTTCTCCTTACGCA
TCTGTGCGGTATTTCACACCGCATGTGGTGCACTCTCAGTACACCGCATGTGGTGCACTCTCAGTACAAT
CTGCTCTGATGCCGCATAGTTAAGCCAGTATACACTCCGCTATCGCTACGTGACTGGGTCATGGCTGCGC
CCCGACACCCGCCAACACCCGCTGACGCGCCCTGACGGGCTTGTCTGCTCCCGGCATCCGCTTACAGACA
AGCTGTGACCGTCTCCGGGAGCTGCATGTGTCAGAGGTTTTCACCGTCATCACCGAAACGCGCGAGGCAG
CTGCGGTAAAGCTCATCAGCGTGGTCGTGCAGCGATTCACAGATGTCTGCCTGTTCATCCGCGTCCAGCT
CGTTGAGTTTCTCCAGAAGCGTTAATGTCTGGCTTCTGATAAAGCGGGCCATGTTAAGGGCGGTTTTTTC
CTGTTTGGTCACTGATGCCTCCGTGTAAGGGGGATTTCTGTTCATGGGGGTAATGATACCGATGAAACGA
GAGAGGATGCTCACGATACGGGTTACTGATGATGAACATGCCCGGTTACTGGAACGTTGTGAGGGTAAAC
AACTGGCGGTATGGATGCGGCGGGACCAGAGAAAAATCACTCAGGGTCAATGCCAGCGCTTCGTTAATAC
AGATGTAGGTGTTCCACAGGGTAGCCAGCAGCATCCTGCGATGCAGATCCGGAACATAATGGTGCAGGGC
GCTGACTTCCGCGTTTCCAGACTTTACGAAACACGGAAACCGAAGACCATTCATGTTGTTGCTCAGGTCG
CAGACGTTTTGCAGCAGCAGTCGCTTCACGTTCGCTCGCGTATCGGTGATTCATTCTGCTAACCAGTAAG
GCAACCCCGCCAGCCTAGCCGGGTCCTCAACGACAGGAGCACGATCATGCGCACCCGTGGCCAGGACCCA
ACGCTGCCCGAAATTCCGACACCATCGAATGGTGCAAAACCTTTCGCGGTATGGCATGATAGCGCCCGGA
AGAGAGTCAATTCAGGGTGGTGAATGTGAAACCAGTAACGTTATACGATGTCGCAGAGTATGCCGGTGTC
TCTTATCAGACCGTTTCCCGCGTGGTGAACCAGGCCAGCCACGTTTCTGCGAAAACGCGGGAAAAAGTGG
AAGCGGCGATGGCGGAGCTGAATTACATTCCCAACCGCGTGGCACAACAACTGGCGGGCAAACAGTCGTT
GCTGATTGGCGTTGCCACCTCCAGTCTGGCCCTGCACGCGCCGTCGCAAATTGTCGCGGCGATTAAATCT
CGCGCCGATCAACTGGGTGCCAGCGTGGTGGTGTCGATGGTAGAACGAAGCGGCGTCGAAGCCTGTAAAG
CGGCGGTGCACAATCTTCTCGCGCAACGCGTCAGTGGGCTGATCATTAACTATCCGCTGGATGACCAGGA
TGCCATTGCTGTGGAAGCTGCCTGCACTAATGTTCCGGCGTTATTTCTTGATGTCTCTGACCAGACACCC
ATCAACAGTATTATTTTCTCCCATGAAGACGGTACGCGACTGGGCGTGGAGCATCTGGTCGCATTGGGTC
ACCAGCAAATCGCGCTGTTAGCGGGCCCATTAAGTTCTGTCTCGGCGCGTCTGCGTCTGGCTGGCTGGCA
TAAATATCTCACTCGCAATCAAATTCAGCCGATAGCGGAACGGGAAGGCGACTGGAGTGCCATGTCCGGT
TTTCAACAAACCATGCAAATGCTGAATGAGGGCATCGTTCCCACTGCGATGCTGGTTGCCAACGATCAGA
TGGCGCTGGGCGCAATGCGCGCCATTACCGAGTCCGGGCTGCGCGTTGGTGCGGATATCTCGGTAGTGGG
ATACGACGATACCGAAGACAGCTCATGTTATATCCCGCCGTTAACCACCATCAAACAGGATTTTCGCCTG
CTGGGGCAAACCAGCGTGGACCGCTTGCTGCAACTCTCTCAGGGCCAGGCGGTGAAGGGCAATCAGCTGT
TGCCCGTCTCACTGGTGAAAAGAAAAACCACCCTGGCGCCCAATACGCAAACCGCCTCTCCCCGCGCGTT
GGCCGATTCATTAATGCAGCTGGCACGACAGGTTTCCCGACTGGAAAGCGGGCAGTGAGCGCAACGCAAT
TAATGTAAGTTAGCTCACTCATTAGGCACAATTCTCATGTTTGACAGCTTATCATCGACTGCACGGTGCA
CCAATGCTTCTGGCGTCAGGCAGCCATCGGAAGCTGTGGTATGGCTGTGCAGGTCGTAAATCACTGCAT
